Addgene plasmid #202422: pQCXIZ GFP PODXL delta IC
Purpose: Expression of GFP-tagged PODXL without intracellular domain
Depositing lab: David Bryant. Depositing organization: University of Glasgow. Publication: Spatial regulation of the glycocalyx component podocalyxin is a switch for prometastatic function. Roman-Fernandez A, Mansour MA, Kugeratski FG, Anand J, Sandilands E, Galbraith L, Rakovic K, Freckmann EC, Cumming EM, Park J, Nikolatou K, Lilla S, Shaw R, Strachan D, Mason S, Patel R, McGarry L, Katoch A, Campbell KJ, Nixon C, Miller CJ, Leung HY, Le Quesne J, Norman JC, Zanivan S, Blyth K, Bryant DM. Sci Adv. 2023 Feb 3;9(5):eabq1858. doi: 10.1126/sciadv.abq1858. Epub 2023 Feb 3. PubMed 36735782.
Backbone
  Vector backbone: pQCXIZ GFP
  Vector type: Lentiviral
Growth in bacteria
  Bacterial resistance: Ampicillin, 100 μg/mL
  Growth temperature: 37°C
  Growth strain: NEB Stable
  Copy number: High Copy
Gene/Insert
  Gene/Insert name: PODXL
  Species: H. sapiens (human)
  Mutation: deleted intracellular domain
  Entrez Gene: PODXL (a.k.a. Gp200, PC, PCLP, PCLP-1, PDX, PODXL1, gp135)
  Tag / fusion protein: GFP (N terminal on backbone)
  Cloning method: Restriction Enzyme; 5′ cloning site unknown (unknown if destroyed)
Terms and licenses: Academic/Nonprofit Terms; Industry Terms: Not Available to Industry
How to cite: pQCXIZ GFP PODXL delta IC was a gift from David Bryant (Addgene plasmid # 202422 ; http://n2t.net/addgene:202422 ; RRID:Addgene_202422)
