[The description below was written by a language model from this plasmid's Addgene catalogue record and pLannotate feature annotations shown in this document.]
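Description:
pQCXIZ GFP PODXL delta IC is an 8.9 kb retroviral expression plasmid for stable delivery of a GFP-tagged, truncated human podocalyxin (PODXL) into mammalian cells. The catalogue entry lists the vector type as lentiviral. However, the annotated elements are gammaretroviral: a hybrid CMV enhancer/promoter fused to a truncated Moloney murine sarcoma virus 5' LTR, an MESV-type Ψ packaging signal, a truncated MMLV gag fragment lacking its start codon, and a U3-deleted, self-inactivating MMLV 3' LTR. The upstream CMV element drives genomic RNA production in packaging cells. After integration, the ΔU3 LTR leaves the viral promoter inactive, so expression depends on the internal promoter. In bacteria the plasmid is maintained through a high-copy ColE1/pUC-type origin and selected with ampicillin via β-lactamase.

The payload is driven by an internal CMV enhancer/promoter. A short N-terminal PODXL fragment precedes EGFP, and the main PODXL coding region follows directly. This arrangement is consistent with placing the fluorescent protein just after the signal peptide, so that it sits at the extracellular N terminus of the mature protein, although the record itself does not label the leading fragment. According to the record, the intracellular domain has been deleted. Downstream, an EMCV IRES links the fusion to the Sh ble gene, so a single bicistronic transcript also confers Zeocin/bleomycin resistance for selecting transduced cells.

The construct is intended for expressing PODXL without its cytoplasmic tail. The associated study examined how spatial regulation of this glycocalyx component affects prometastatic behaviour.
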