Features (pLannotate 1.2.2; 22 found; start..end, strand, type, name):
    309..512     +  promoter       CMV promoter: human cytomegalovirus (CMV) immediate early promoter
    513..688     +  LTR            5' LTR (truncated): truncated long terminal repeat from Moloney murine sarcoma virus
    810..1084    +  misc_feature   MESV Ψ (fragment): packaging signal of murine embryonic stem cell virus
   1151..1567    +  CDS            gag (truncated): truncated Moloney murine leukemia virus (MMLV) gag gene lacking the start codon
   1604..1907    +  enhancer       CMV enhancer: human cytomegalovirus immediate early enhancer
   1908..2111    +  promoter       CMV promoter: human cytomegalovirus (CMV) immediate early promoter
   2262..2327    +  CDS            PODXL (fragment): PODXL_HUMAN - Also known as PCLP, PCLP1. Experimental evidence at protein level: Swiss-Prot protein existence level 1. Involved in the regulation of both adhesion and cell morphology and cancer progression. Functions as an anti-adhesive molecule that maintains an open filtration pathway between neighboring foot processes in the podocyte by charge repulsion. Acts as a pro- adhesive molecule, enhancing the adherence of cells to immobilized ligands, increasing the rate of migration and cell-cell contacts in an integrin-dependent manner. Induces the formation of apical actin- dependent microvilli.
   2328..3044    +  CDS            EGFP: EGFP is a basic (constitutively fluorescent) green fluorescent protein published in 1996, derived from Aequorea victoria. It is reported to be a rapidly-maturing weak dimer with moderate acid sensitivity.
   3045..4424    +  CDS            PODXL (fragment): PODXL_HUMAN - Also known as PCLP, PCLP1. Experimental evidence at protein level: Swiss-Prot protein existence level 1. Involved in the regulation of both adhesion and cell morphology and cancer progression. Functions as an anti-adhesive molecule that maintains an open filtration pathway between neighboring foot processes in the podocyte by charge repulsion. Acts as a pro- adhesive molecule, enhancing the adherence of cells to immobilized ligands, increasing the rate of migration and cell-cell contacts in an integrin-dependent manner. Induces the formation of apical actin- dependent microvilli.
   4554..5016    +  misc_feature   IRES: internal ribosome entry site (IRES) of the encephalomyocarditis virus (EMCV)
   5030..5404    +  CDS            BleoR: antibiotic-binding protein; Sh ble from Streptoalloteichus hindustanus; confers resistance to bleomycin, phleomycin, and Zeocin™
   5408..5464    +  CDS            ble (fragment): BLE_KLEPN - Experimental evidence at protein level: Swiss-Prot protein existence level 1. Binding protein with a strong affinity to the bleomycin family of antibiotics. Binds to CL990; an antimitotic-antibiotic compound. From Klebsiella pneumoniae.
   5513..5582    +  CDS            env (fragment): murine leukemia virus gPr80 envelope polyprotein precursor; env; proteolytically cleaved into gp70SU and p15TM subunits
   5624..6049    +  LTR            3' LTR (ΔU3): self-inactivating 3' long terminal repeat (LTR) from Moloney murine leukemia virus
   6118..6158    +  CDS            rop (fragment): Rop protein, which maintains plasmids at low copy number; rop
   6260..6298    +  misc_feature   bom (fragment): basis of mobility region from pBR322
   6315..6644    +  promoter       SV40 promoter: SV40 enhancer and early promoter
   6650..6751    +  misc_feature   bom (fragment): basis of mobility region from pBR322
   6937..7525    -  rep_origin     ori: high-copy-number ColE1/pMB1/pBR322/pUC origin of replication
   7696..8556    -  CDS            AmpR: β-lactamase; bla; confers resistance to ampicillin, carbenicillin, and related antibiotics
   8557..8661    -  promoter       AmpR promoter: bla
   8847..308     +  enhancer       CMV enhancer (across the origin): human cytomegalovirus immediate early enhancer
>Addgene plasmid #202422 | pQCXIZ GFP PODXL delta IC | addgene full sequence | sequence record 399458 | Addgene NGS Result
TCCGCGTTACATAACTTACGGTAAATGGCCCGCCTGGCTGACCGCCCAACGACCCCCGCCCATTGACGTC
AATAATGACGTATGTTCCCATAGTAACGCCAATAGGGACTTTCCATTGACGTCAATGGGTGGAGTATTTA
CGGTAAACTGCCCACTTGGCAGTACATCAAGTGTATCATATGCCAAGTACGCCCCCTATTGACGTCAATG
ACGGTAAATGGCCCGCCTGGCATTATGCCCAGTACATGACCTTATGGGACTTTCCTACTTGGCAGTACAT
CTACGTATTAGTCATCGCTATTACCATGGTGATGCGGTTTTGGCAGTACATCAATGGGCGTGGATAGCGG
TTTGACTCACGGGGATTTCCAAGTCTCCACCCCATTGACGTCAATGGGAGTTTGTTTTGGCACCAAAATC
AACGGGACTTTCCAAAATGTCGTAACAACTCCGCCCCATTGACGCAAATGGGCGGTAGGCGTGTACGGTG
GGAGGTCTATATAAGCAGAGCTCAATAAAAGAGCCCACAACCCCTCACTCGGCGCGCCAGTCTTCCGATA
GACTGCGTCGCCCGGGTACCCGTATTCCCAATAAAGCCTCTTGCTGTTTGCATCCGAATCGTGGTCTCGC
TGTTCCTTGGGAGGGTCTCCTCTGAGTGATTGACTACCCACGACGGGGGTCTTTCATTTGGGGGCTCGTC
CGGGATTTGGAGACCCCTGCCCAGGGACCACCGACCCACCACCGGGAGGTAAGCTGGCCAGCAACTTATC
TGTGTCTGTCCGATTGTCTAGTGTCTATGTTTGATGTTATGCGCCTGCGTCTGTACTAGTTAGCTAACTA
GCTCTGTATCTGGCGGACCCGTGGTGGAACTGACGAGTTCTGAACACCCGGCCGCAACCCTGGGAGACGT
CCCAGGGACTTTGGGGGCCGTTTTTGTGGCCCGACCTGAGGAAGGGAGTCGATGTGGAATCCGACCCCGT
CAGGATATGTGGTTCTGGTAGGAGACGAGAACCTAAAACAGTTCCCGCCTCCGTCTGAATTTTTGCTTTC
GGTTTGGAACCGAAGCCGCGCGTCTTGTCTGCTGCAGCGCTGCAGCATCGTTCTGTGTTGTCTCTGTCTG
ACTGTGTTTCTGTATTTGTCTGAAAATTAGGGCCAGACTGTTACCACTCCCTTAAGTTTGACCTTAGGTC
ACTGGAAAGATGTCGAGCGGATCGCTCACAACCAGTCGGTAGATGTCAAGAAGAGACGTTGGGTTACCTT
CTGCTCTGCAGAATGGCCAACCTTTAACGTCGGATGGCCGCGAGACGGCACCTTTAACCGAGACCTCATC
ACCCAGGTTAAGATCAAGGTCTTTTCACCTGGCCCGCATGGACACCCAGACCAGGTCCCCTACATCGTGA
CCTGGGAAGCCTTGGCTTTTGACCCCCCTCCCTGGGTCAAGCCCTTTGTACACCCTAAGCCTCCGCCTCC
TCTTCCTCCATCCGCCCCGTCTCTCCCCCTTGAACCTCCTCGTTCGACCCCGCCTCGATCCTCCCTTTAT
CCAGCCCTCACTCCTTCTCTAGGCGCCGGAATTGAAGATCTGGGGGATCGATCCTCTAGAGTCCGTTACA
TAACTTACGGTAAATGGCCCGCCTGGCTGACCGCCCAACGACCCCCGCCCATTGACGTCAATAATGACGT
ATGTTCCCATAGTAACGCCAATAGGGACTTTCCATTGACGTCAATGGGTGGAGTATTTACGGTAAACTGC
CCACTTGGCAGTACATCAAGTGTATCATATGCCAAGTACGCCCCCTATTGACGTCAATGACGGTAAATGG
CCCGCCTGGCATTATGCCCAGTACATGACCTTATGGGACTTTCCTACTTGGCAGTACATCTACGTATTAG
TCATCGCTATTACCATGGTGATGCGGTTTTGGCAGTACATCAATGGGCGTGGATAGCGGTTTGACTCACG
GGGATTTCCAAGTCTCCACCCCATTGACGTCAATGGGAGTTTGTTTTGGCACCAAAATCAACGGGACTTT
CCAAAATGTCGTAACAACTCCGCCCCATTGACGCAAATGGGCGGTAGGCGTGTACGGTGGGAGGTCTATA
TAAGCAGAGCTCGTTTAGTGAACCGTCAGATCGCCTGGAGACGCCATCCACGCTGTTTTGACCTCCATAG
AAGACACCGGGACCGATCCAGCCTCCGCGGCCGGGAACGGTGCATTGGAACGGACCTGCAGGAATTGATC
CGCGGCCGCACCGGTGCCACCATGCGCTGCGCGCTGGCGCTCTCGGCGCTGCTGCTACTGTTGTCAACGC
CGCCGCTGCTGCCGTCGATGGTGAGCAAGGGCGAGGAGCTGTTCACCGGGGTGGTGCCCATCCTGGTCGA
GCTGGACGGCGACGTAAACGGCCACAAGTTCAGCGTGTCCGGCGAGGGCGAGGGCGATGCCACCTACGGC
AAGCTGACCCTGAAGTTCATCTGCACCACCGGCAAGCTGCCCGTGCCCTGGCCCACCCTCGTGACCACCC
TGACCTACGGCGTGCAGTGCTTCAGCCGCTACCCCGACCACATGAAGCAGCACGACTTCTTCAAGTCCGC
CATGCCCGAAGGCTACGTCCAGGAGCGCACCATCTTCTTCAAGGACGACGGCAACTACAAGACCCGCGCC
GAGGTGAAGTTCGAGGGCGACACCCTGGTGAACCGCATCGAGCTGAAGGGCATCGACTTCAAGGAGGACG
GCAACATCCTGGGGCACAAGCTGGAGTACAACTACAACAGCCACAACGTCTATATCATGGCCGACAAGCA
GAAGAACGGCATCAAGGTGAACTTCAAGATCCGCCACAACATCGAGGACGGCAGCGTGCAGCTCGCCGAC
CACTACCAGCAGAACACCCCCATCGGCGACGGCCCCGTGCTGCTGCCCGACAACCACTACCTGAGCACCC
AGTCCGCCCTGAGCAAAGACCCCAACGAGAAGCGCGATCACATGGTCCTGCTGGAGTTCGTGACCGCCGC
CGGGATCACTCTCGGCATGGACGAGCTGTACAAGTCGCCGTCGCCGTCGCCGTCGCCCTCCCAGAATGCA
ACCCAGACTACTACGGACTCATCTAACAAAACAGCACCGACTCCAGCATCCAGTGTCACCATCATGGCTA
CAGATACAGCCCAGCAGAGCACAGTCCCCACTTCCAAGGCCAACGAAATCTTGGCCTCGGTCAAGGCGAC
CACCCTTGGTGTATCCAGTGACTCACCGGGGACTACAACCCTGGCTCAGCAAGTCTCAGGCCCAGTCAAC
ACTACCGTGGCTAGAGGAGGCGGCTCAGGCAACCCTACTACCACCATCGAGAGCCCCAAGAGCACAAAAA
GTGCAGACACCACTACAGTTGCAACCTCCACAGCCACAGCTAAACCTAACACCACAAGCAGCCAGAATGG
AGCAGAAGATACAACAAACTCTGGGGGGAAAAGCAGCCACAGTGTGACCACAGACCTCACATCCACTAAG
GCAGAACATCTGACGACCCCTCACCCTACAAGTCCACTTAGCCCCCGACAACCCACTTCGACGCATCCTG
TGGCCACCCCAACAAGCTCGGGACATGACCATCTTATGAAAATTTCAAGCAGTTCAAGCACTGTGGCTAT
CCCTGGCTACACCTTCACAAGCCCGGGGATGACCACCACCCTACTAGAGACAGTGTTTCACCATGTCAGC
CAGGCTGGTCTTGAACTCCTGACCTCGGGTGATCTGCCCACCTTGGCCTCCCAAAGTGCTGGGATTACAG
CGTCATCGGTTATCTCGCAAAGAACTCAACAGACCTCCAGTCAGATGCCAGCCAGCTCTACGGCCCCTTC
CTCCCAGGAGACAGTGCAGCCCACGAGCCCGGCAACGGCATTGAGAACACCTACCCTGCCAGAGACCATG
AGCTCCAGCCCCACAGCAGCATCAACTACCCACCGATACCCCAAAACACCTTCTCCCACTGTGGCTCATG
AGAGTAACTGGGCAAAGTGTGAGGATCTTGAGACACAGACACAGAGTGAGAAGCAGCTCGTCCTGAACCT
CACAGGAAACACCCTCTGTGCAGGGGGCGCTTCGGATGAGAAATTGATCTCACTGATATGCCGAGCAGTC
AAAGCCACCTTCAACCCGGCCCAAGATAAGTGCGGCATACGGCTGGCATCTGTTCCAGGAAGTCAGACCG
TGGTCGTCAAAGAAATCACTATTCACACTAAGCTCCCTGCCAAGGATGTGTACGAGCGGCTGAAGGACAA
ATGGGATGAACTAAAGGAGGCAGGGGTCAGTGACATGAAGCTAGGGGACCAGGGGCCACCGGAGGAGGCC
GAGGACCGCTTCAGCATGCCCCTCATCATCACCATCGTCTGCATGGCATCATTCCTGCTCCTCGTGGCGG
CCCTCTATGGCTGCTAGGGATCCGGAATTCCGCCCCCCTCCCTCCCCCCCCCCTAACGTTACTGGCCGAA
GCCGCTTGGAATAAGGCCGGTGTGCGTTTGTCTATATGTTATTTTCCACCATATTGCCGTCTTTTGGCAA
TGTGAGGGCCCGGAAACCTGGCCCTGTCTTCTTGACGAGCATTCCTAGGGGTCTTTCCCCTCTCGCCAAA
GGAATGCAAGGTCTGTTGAATGTCGTGAAGGAAGCAGTTCCTCTGGAAGCTTCTTGAAGACAAACAACGT
CTGTAGCGACCCTTTGCAGGCAGCGGAACCCCCCACCTGGCGACAGGTGCCTCTGCGGCCAAAAGCCACG
TGTATAAGATACACCTGCAAAGGCGGCACAACCCCAGTGCCACGTTGTGAGTTGGATAGTTGTGGAAAGA
GTCAAATGGCTCTCCTCAAGCGTATTCAACAAGGGGCTGAAGGATGCCCAGAAGGTACCCCATTGTATGG
GATCTGATCTGGGGCCTCGGTGCACATGCTTTACATGTGTTTAGTCGAGGTTAAAAAAACGTCTAGGCCC
CCCGAACCACGGGGACGTGGTTTTCCTTTGAAAAACACGATGATAAGCTTGCCACAACCATGGCCAAGTT
GACCAGTGCCGTTCCGGTGCTCACCGCGCGCGACGTCGCCGGAGCGGTCGAGTTCTGGACCGACCGGCTC
GGGTTCTCCCGGGACTTCGTGGAGGACGACTTCGCCGGTGTGGTCCGGGACGACGTGACCCTGTTCATCA
GCGCGGTCCAGGACCAGGTGGTGCCGGACAACACCCTGGCCTGGGTGTGGGTGCGCGGCCTGGACGAGCT
GTACGCCGAGTGGTCGGAGGTCGTGTCCACGAACTTCCGGGACGCCTCCGGGCCGGCCATGACCGAGATC
GGCGAGCAGCCGTGGGGGCGGGAGTTCGCCCTGCGCGACCCGGCCGGCAACTGCGTGCACTTCGTGGCCG
AGGAGCAGGACTGACACGACCCGGACGGGACGCTCCTGCGCCTGATACAGAACGAATTGCTTGCAGGCAT
CTCATGAGTGTGTCTTCCCGTTTTCCGCCTGAGGTCACTGCGTGGATGGAGCATCAGTGGTCCAGGCTCT
AGTTTTGACTCAACAATATCACCAGCTGAAGCCTATAGAGTACGAGCCATAGATAAAATAAAAGATTTTA
TTTAGTCTCCAGAAAAAGGGGGGAATGAAAGACCCCACCTGTAGGTTTGGCAAGCTAGCTTAAGTAACGC
CATTTTGCAAGGCATGGAAAAATACATAACTGAGAATAGAGAAGTTCAGATCAAGGTCAGGAACAGATGG
AACAGGGTCGACCCTAGAGAACCATCAGATGTTTCCAGGGTGCCCCAAGGACCTGAAATGACCCTGTGCC
TTATTTGAACTAACCAATCAGTTCGCTTCTCGCTTCTGTTCGCGCGCTTCTGCTCCCCGAGCTCAATAAA
AGAGCCCACAACCCCTCACTCGGGGCGCCAGTCCTCCGATTGACTGAGTCGCCCGGGTACCCGTGTATCC
AATAAACCCTCTTGCAGTTGCATCCGACTTGTGGTCTCGCTGTTCCTTGGGAGGGTCTCCTCTGAGTGAT
TGACTACCCGTCAGCGGGGGTCTTTCATTTGGGGGCTCGTCCGGGATCGGGAGACCCCTGCCCAGGGACC
ACCGACCCACCACCGGGAGGTAAGCTGGCTGCCTCGCGCGTTTCGGTGATGACGGTGAAAACCTCTGACA
CATGCAGCTCCCGGAGACGGTCACAGCTTGTCTGTAAGCGGATGCCGGGAGCAGACAAGCCCGTCAGGGC
GCGTCAGCGGGTGTTGGCGGGTGTCGGGGCGCAGCCATGACCCAGTCACGTAGCGATAGCGGAGTGTAGA
TCCGGCTGTGGAATGTGTGTCAGTTAGGGTGTGGAAAGTCCCCAGGCTCCCCAGCAGGCAGAAGTATGCA
AAGCATGCATCTCAATTAGTCAGCAACCAGGTGTGGAAAGTCCCCAGGCTCCCCAGCAGGCAGAAGTATG
CAAAGCATGCATCTCAATTAGTCAGCAACCATAGTCCCGCCCCTAACTCCGCCCATCCCGCCCCTAACTC
CGCCCAGTTCCGCCCATTCTCCGCCCCATGGCTGACTAATTTTTTTTATTTATGCAGAGGCCGAGGCCGC
CTCGGCCTCTGAGCTATTCCAGAAGTAGTGAGGAGGCTTTTTTGGAGGCCTAGGCTTTTGCAAAAAGCTT
ACTGGCTTAACTATGCGGCATCAGAGCAGATTGTACTGAGAGTGCACCATATGCGGTGTGAAATACCGCA
CAGATGCGTAAGGAGAAAATACCGCATCAGGCGCTCTTCCGCTTCCTCGCTCACTGACTCGCTGCGCTCG
GTCGTTCGGCTGCGGCGAGCGGTATCAGCTCACTCAAAGGCGGTAATACGGTTATCCACAGAATCAGGGG
ATAACGCAGGAAAGAACATGTGAGCAAAAGGCCAGCAAAAGGCCAGGAACCGTAAAAAGGCCGCGTTGCT
GGCGTTTTTCCATAGGCTCCGCCCCCCTGACGAGCATCACAAAAATCGACGCTCAAGTCAGAGGTGGCGA
AACCCGACAGGACTATAAAGATACCAGGCGTTTCCCCCTGGAAGCTCCCTCGTGCGCTCTCCTGTTCCGA
CCCTGCCGCTTACCGGATACCTGTCCGCCTTTCTCCCTTCGGGAAGCGTGGCGCTTTCTCATAGCTCACG
CTGTAGGTATCTCAGTTCGGTGTAGGTCGTTCGCTCCAAGCTGGGCTGTGTGCACGAACCCCCCGTTCAG
CCCGACCGCTGCGCCTTATCCGGTAACTATCGTCTTGAGTCCAACCCGGTAAGACACGACTTATCGCCAC
TGGCAGCAGCCACTGGTAACAGGATTAGCAGAGCGAGGTATGTAGGCGGTGCTACAGAGTTCTTGAAGTG
GTGGCCTAACTACGGCTACACTAGAAGGACAGTATTTGGTATCTGCGCTCTGCTGAAGCCAGTTACCTTC
GGAAAAAGAGTTGGTAGCTCTTGATCCGGCAAACAAACCACCGCTGGTAGCGGTGGTTTTTTTGTTTGCA
AGCAGCAGATTACGCGCAGAAAAAAAGGATCTCAAGAAGATCCTTTGATCTTTTCTACGGGGTCTGACGC
TCAGTGGAACGAAAACTCACGTTAAGGGATTTTGGTCATGAGATTATCAAAAAGGATCTTCACCTAGATC
CTTTTAAATTAAAAATGAAGTTTTAAATCAATCTAAAGTATATATGAGTAAACTTGGTCTGACAGTTACC
AATGCTTAATCAGTGAGGCACCTATCTCAGCGATCTGTCTATTTCGTTCATCCATAGTTGCCTGACTCCC
CGTCGTGTAGATAACTACGATACGGGAGGGCTTACCATCTGGCCCCAGTGCTGCAATGATACCGCGAGAC
CCACGCTCACCGGCTCCAGATTTATCAGCAATAAACCAGCCAGCCGGAAGGGCCGAGCGCAGAAGTGGTC
CTGCAACTTTATCCGCCTCCATCCAGTCTATTAATTGTTGCCGGGAAGCTAGAGTAAGTAGTTCGCCAGT
TAATAGTTTGCGCAACGTTGTTGCCATTGCTGCAGGCATCGTGGTGTCACGCTCGTCGTTTGGTATGGCT
TCATTCAGCTCCGGTTCCCAACGATCAAGGCGAGTTACATGATCCCCCATGTTGTGCAAAAAAGCGGTTA
GCTCCTTCGGTCCTCCGATCGTTGTCAGAAGTAAGTTGGCCGCAGTGTTATCACTCATGGTTATGGCAGC
ACTGCATAATTCTCTTACTGTCATGCCATCCGTAAGATGCTTTTCTGTGACTGGTGAGTACTCAACCAAG
TCATTCTGAGAATAGTGTATGCGGCGACCGAGTTGCTCTTGCCCGGCGTCAACACGGGATAATACCGCGC
CACATAGCAGAACTTTAAAAGTGCTCATCATTGGAAAACGTTCTTCGGGGCGAAAACTCTCAAGGATCTT
ACCGCTGTTGAGATCCAGTTCGATGTAACCCACTCGTGCACCCAACTGATCTTCAGCATCTTTTACTTTC
ACCAGCGTTTCTGGGTGAGCAAAAACAGGAAGGCAAAATGCCGCAAAAAAGGGAATAAGGGCGACACGGA
AATGTTGAATACTCATACTCTTCCTTTTTCAATATTATTGAAGCATTTATCAGGGTTATTGTCTCATGAG
CGGATACATATTTGAATGTATTTAGAAAAATAAACAAATAGGGGTTCCGCGCACATTTCCCCGAAAAGTG
CCACCTGACGTCTAAGAAACCATTATTATCATGACATTAACCTATAAAAATAGGCGTATCACGAGGCCCT
TTCGTCTTCAAGAATTAGCTTGGCCATTGCATACGTTGTATCCATATCATAATATGTACATTTATATTGG
CTCATGTCCAACATTACCGCCATGTTGACATTGATTATTGACTAGTTATTAATAGTAATCAATTACGGGG
TCATTAGTTCATAGCCCATATATGGAGT
